Addgene plasmid #100867: pEGFP-mSPDEF deltaC2
Purpose: Mammalian expression of mouse SPDEF truncation
Depositing lab: Noah Shroyer. Depositing organization: Baylor College of Medicine. Publication: SPDEF Induces Quiescence of Colorectal Cancer Cells by Changing the Transcriptional Targets of beta-catenin. Lo YH, Noah TK, Chen MS, Zou W, Borras E, Vilar E, Shroyer NF. Gastroenterology. 2017 Jul;153(1):205-218.e8. doi: 10.1053/j.gastro.2017.03.048. Epub 2017 Apr 5. PubMed 28390865.
Backbone
  Vector backbone: pGFPC2
  Backbone manufacturer: Clontech
  Vector type: Mammalian Expression
Growth in bacteria
  Bacterial resistance: Kanamycin, 50 μg/mL
  Growth temperature: 37°C
  Growth strain: DH5alpha
  Copy number: High Copy
Gene/Insert
  Gene/Insert name: Spdef
  Species: M. musculus (mouse)
  Mutation: truncated protein 1-238aa
  Entrez Gene: Spdef (a.k.a. PDEF, Pse)
  Promoter: CMV
  Tag / fusion protein: EGFP (N terminal on backbone)
  Cloning method: Restriction Enzyme; 5′ cloning site EcoRI (unknown if destroyed); 3′ cloning site BamHI (unknown if destroyed)
Terms and licenses: Academic/Nonprofit Terms; Industry Terms: Not Available to Industry
How to cite: pEGFP-mSPDEF deltaC2 was a gift from Noah Shroyer (Addgene plasmid # 100867 ; http://n2t.net/addgene:100867 ; RRID:Addgene_100867)
