[The description below was written by a language model from this plasmid's Addgene catalogue record and pLannotate feature annotations shown in this document.]
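Description:
pEGFP-mSPDEF deltaC2 is a mammalian expression plasmid built on a Clontech EGFP C-terminal-fusion backbone (recorded as pGFPC2), about 5.4 kb in the sequenced record. It replicates in E. coli at high copy from a ColE1/pUC-type origin and also carries an f1 phage origin. Selection relies on a single NeoR/KanR (Tn5 aminoglycoside phosphotransferase) gene. It is driven by a bacterial bla-type promoter for kanamycin resistance in bacteria, and by the SV40 enhancer/early promoter, with an HSV TK polyadenylation signal, for G418 selection in mammalian cells. The short ble, bGH poly(A) and large T antigen hits in the feature table are fragments typical of automated annotation of this backbone rather than functional elements.

The expression cassette uses the human CMV immediate early enhancer and promoter to drive EGFP, followed by a remnant of the multiple cloning site and then the Spdef insert, with an SV40 poly(A) signal terminating the transcript. The product is therefore an N-terminally EGFP-tagged protein. The insert is mouse Spdef truncated to residues 1–238, cloned between EcoRI and BamHI; the 714-nt annotated fragment matches this length. The annotation tool labels it by homology to human SPDEF, but the catalogue entry specifies mouse origin. SPDEF is an ETS-family transcription factor, and this construct removes its C-terminal portion.

The stated purpose is mammalian expression of this SPDEF truncation. It comes from work on how SPDEF induces quiescence in colorectal cancer cells by altering beta-catenin transcriptional targets. The name suggests it is one of a set of deletion mutants for mapping functional regions, with the EGFP tag allowing visualisation or detection of the fusion protein, though the record does not spell this out.
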