Features (pLannotate 1.2.2; 16 found; start..end, strand, type, name):
      1..304     +  enhancer       CMV enhancer: human cytomegalovirus immediate early enhancer
    305..508     +  promoter       CMV promoter: human cytomegalovirus (CMV) immediate early promoter
    553..1269    +  CDS            EGFP: EGFP is a basic (constitutively fluorescent) green fluorescent protein published in 1996, derived from Aequorea victoria. It is reported to be a rapidly-maturing weak dimer with moderate acid sensitivity.
   1275..1308    +  misc_feature   MCS (fragment): multiple cloning site
   1309..2022    +  CDS            SPDEF (fragment): SPDEF_HUMAN - Also known as PDEF, PSE. Experimental evidence at protein level: Swiss-Prot protein existence level 1. May function as an androgen-independent transactivator of the prostate-specific antigen (PSA) promoter. Binds to 5'-GGAT-3' DNA sequences. May play a role in the regulation of the prostate gland and/or prostate cancer development. Acts as a transcriptional activator for SERPINB5 promoter. From Homo sapiens (Human).
   2045..2129    +  CDS            large T antigen (fragment): large T antigen from SV40 (simian virus 40)
   2152..2273    +  polyA_signal   SV40 poly(A) signal: SV40 polyadenylation signal
   2307..2735    -  rep_origin     f1 ori (sequence partly withheld): f1 bacteriophage origin of replication; arrow indicates direction of (+) strand synthesis
   2762..2866    +  promoter       AmpR promoter: bla
   2868..3225    +  promoter       SV40 promoter: SV40 enhancer and early promoter
   3260..4054    +  CDS            NeoR/KanR: aminoglycoside phosphotransferase from Tn5; aph(3')-II (or nptII); confers resistance to neomycin, kanamycin, and G418 (Geneticin®)
   4075..4227    +  CDS            ble (fragment): BLE_KLEPN - Experimental evidence at protein level: Swiss-Prot protein existence level 1. Binding protein with a strong affinity to the bleomycin family of antibiotics. Binds to CL990; an antimitotic-antibiotic compound. From Klebsiella pneumoniae.
   4286..4333    +  polyA_signal   HSV TK poly(A) signal: herpes simplex virus thymidine kinase polyadenylation signal (Cole and Stacy, 1985)
   4424..4440    -  polyA_signal   bGH poly(A) signal (fragment): bovine growth hormone polyadenylation signal
   4662..5250    +  rep_origin     ori: high-copy-number ColE1/pMB1/pBR322/pUC origin of replication
   5365..5424    +  enhancer       CMV enhancer (fragment): human cytomegalovirus immediate early enhancer
>Addgene plasmid #100867 | pEGFP-mSPDEF deltaC2 | addgene full sequence | sequence record 192935 | Addgene NGS Result
CGTTACATAACTTACGGTAAATGGCCCGCCTGGCTGACCGCCCAACGACCCCCGCCCATTGACGTCAATA
ATGACGTATGTTCCCATAGTAACGCCAATAGGGACTTTCCATTGACGTCAATGGGTGGAGTATTTACGGT
AAACTGCCCACTTGGCAGTACATCAAGTGTATCATATGCCAAGTACGCCCCCTATTGACGTCAATGACGG
TAAATGGCCCGCCTGGCATTATGCCCAGTACATGACCTTATGGGACTTTCCTACTTGGCAGTACATCTAC
GTATTAGTCATCGCTATTACCATGGTGATGCGGTTTTGGCAGTACATCAATGGGCGTGGATAGCGGTTTG
ACTCACGGGGATTTCCAAGTCTCCACCCCATTGACGTCAATGGGAGTTTGTTTTGGCACCAAAATCAACG
GGACTTTCCAAAATGTCGTAACAACTCCGCCCCATTGACGCAAATGGGCGGTAGGCGTGTACGGTGGGAG
GTCTATATAAGCAGAGCTGGTTTAGTGAACCGTCAGATCCGCTAGCGCTACCGGTCGCCACCATGGTGAG
CAAGGGCGAGGAGCTGTTCACCGGGGTGGTGCCCATCCTGGTCGAGCTGGACGGCGACGTAAACGGCCAC
AAGTTCAGCGTGTCCGGCGAGGGCGAGGGCGATGCCACCTACGGCAAGCTGACCCTGAAGTTCATCTGCA
CCACCGGCAAGCTGCCCGTGCCCTGGCCCACCCTCGTGACCACCCTGACCTACGGCGTGCAGTGCTTCAG
CCGCTACCCCGACCACATGAAGCAGCACGACTTCTTCAAGTCCGCCATGCCCGAAGGCTACGTCCAGGAG
CGCACCATCTTCTTCAAGGACGACGGCAACTACAAGACCCGCGCCGAGGTGAAGTTCGAGGGCGACACCC
TGGTGAACCGCATCGAGCTGAAGGGCATCGACTTCAAGGAGGACGGCAACATCCTGGGGCACAAGCTGGA
GTACAACTACAACAGCCACAACGTCTATATCATGGCCGACAAGCAGAAGAACGGCATCAAGGTGAACTTC
AAGATCCGCCACAACATCGAGGACGGCAGCGTGCAGCTCGCCGACCACTACCAGCAGAACACCCCCATCG
GCGACGGCCCCGTGCTGCTGCCCGACAACCACTACCTGAGCACCCAGTCCGCCCTGAGCAAAGACCCCAA
CGAGAAGCGCGATCACATGGTCCTGCTGGAGTTCGTGACCGCCGCCGGGATCACTCTCGGCATGGACGAG
CTGTACAAGTCCGGCCGGACTCAGATCTCGAGCTCAAGCTTCGAATTCATGGGCAGTGCCAGCCCAGGCC
TGAGCAACGTGTCCCCCGGTTGCCTGCTACTGTTCCCAGATGTGGCACCACGAACAGGGACGGAGAAGGC
AGCATCAGGAGCAATGGGCCCTGAGAAGCAGGAATGGAGTCCTAGTCCACCCGCCACCCCTGAGCAGGGC
CTGTCTGCTTTCTACCTCTCTTACTTTAACATGTATCCCGACGATAGCAGCTGGGTCGCCAAAGTCCCCG
AGGCCCGTGCCGGGGAGGACCACCCGGAGGAGCCCGAGCAGTGTCCCGTCATTGACAGCCAGGCCTCTGG
GAGCACGTTGGATGAGCACTCGCTAGAGCAGGTGCAATCGATGGTTGTGGGCGAGGTCCTGAAAGATATT
GAGACGGCCTGCAAGCTTCTGAACATCACAGCAGACCCTGGGGACTGGAGCCCTGGTAACGTGCAGAAGT
GGCTTTTATGGACAGAACACCAGTACCGGCTGCCTCCAGCAGGCAAGGCCTTCCAGGAGCTGGGCGGTAA
GGAGCTGTGCGCCATGTCCGAGGAACAGTTCCGTCAGCGTGCACCCTTGGGTGGGGATGTACTGCATGCC
CACCTGGACATCTGGAAGTCAGCGGCCTGGATGAAGGAGAGGACCTCGCCTGGGACCCTTCACTACTGCG
CCTCCACCAGCGAGGAGGGCTGGACGGATGGTGAGGTGGACTCGTCGTGCTCCGGGCAGCCCGGATCCAC
CGGATCTAGATAACTGATCATAATCAGCCATACCACATTTGTAGAGGTTTTACTTGCTTTAAAAAACCTC
CCACACCTCCCCCTGAACCTGAAACATAAAATGAATGCAATTGTTGTTGTTAACTTGTTTATTGCAGCTT
ATAATGGTTACAAATAAAGCAATAGCATCACAAATTTCACAAATAAAGCATTTTTTTCACTGCATTCTAG
TTGTGGTTTGTCCAAACTCATCAATGTATCTTAACGCGTAAATTGTAAGCGTTAATATTTTGTTAAAATT
CGCGTTAAATTTTTGTTAAATCAGCTCATTTTTTAACCAATAGGCCGAAATCGGCAAAATCCCTTATAAA
TCAAAAGAATAGACCGAGATAGGGT
[37 nt withheld, positions 2406-2442]
AAAGAACGTGGACTCCAACGTCAAAGG
[49 nt withheld, positions 2470-2518]
T
[91 nt withheld, positions 2520-2610]
G
[124 nt withheld, positions 2612-2735]
CAGGTGGCACTTTTCGGGGAAATGTGCGCGGAACCCCTATTTGTTTATTTTTCTAAATACATTCAAATAT
GTATCCGCTCATGAGACAATAACCCTGATAAATGCTTCAATAATATTGAAAAAGGAAGAGTCCTGAGGCG
GAAAGAACCAGCTGTGGAATGTGTGTCAGTTAGGGTGTGGAAAGTCCCCAGGCTCCCCAGCAGGCAGAAG
TATGCAAAGCATGCATCTCAATTAGTCAGCAACCAGGTGTGGAAAGTCCCCAGGCTCCCCAGCAGGCAGA
AGTATGCAAAGCATGCATCTCAATTAGTCAGCAACCATAGTCCCGCCCCTAACTCCGCCCATCCCGCCCC
TAACTCCGCCCAGTTCCGCCCATTCTCCGCCCCATGGCTGACTAATTTTTTTTATTTATGCAGAGGCCGA
GGCCGCCTCGGCCTCTGAGCTATTCCAGAAGTAGTGAGGAGGCTTTTTTGGAGGCCTAGGCTTTTGCAAA
GATCGATCAAGAGACAGGATGAGGATCGTTTCGCATGATTGAACAAGATGGATTGCACGCAGGTTCTCCG
GCCGCTTGGGTGGAGAGGCTATTCGGCTATGACTGGGCACAACAGACAATCGGCTGCTCTGATGCCGCCG
TGTTCCGGCTGTCAGCGCAGGGGCGCCCGGTTCTTTTTGTCAAGACCGACCTGTCCGGTGCCCTGAATGA
ACTGCAAGACGAGGCAGCGCGGCTATCGTGGCTGGCCACGACGGGCGTTCCTTGCGCAGCTGTGCTCGAC
GTTGTCACTGAAGCGGGAAGGGACTGGCTGCTATTGGGCGAAGTGCCGGGGCAGGATCTCCTGTCATCTC
ACCTTGCTCCTGCCGAGAAAGTATCCATCATGGCTGATGCAATGCGGCGGCTGCATACGCTTGATCCGGC
TACCTGCCCATTCGACCACCAAGCGAAACATCGCATCGAGCGAGCACGTACTCGGATGGAAGCCGGTCTT
GTCGATCAGGATGATCTGGACGAAGAGCATCAGGGGCTCGCGCCAGCCGAACTGTTCGCCAGGCTCAAGG
CGAGCATGCCCGACGGCGAGGATCTCGTCGTGACCCATGGCGATGCCTGCTTGCCGAATATCATGGTGGA
AAATGGCCGCTTTTCTGGATTCATCGACTGTGGCCGGCTGGGTGTGGCGGACCGCTATCAGGACATAGCG
TTGGCTACCCGTGATATTGCTGAAGAGCTTGGCGGCGAATGGGCTGACCGCTTCCTCGTGCTTTACGGTA
TCGCCGCTCCCGATTCGCAGCGCATCGCCTTCTATCGCCTTCTTGACGAGTTCTTCTGAGCGGGACTCTG
GGGTTCGAAATGACCGACCAAGCGACGCCCAACCTGCCATCACGAGATTTCGATTCCACCGCCGCCTTCT
ATGAAAGGTTGGGCTTCGGAATCGTTTTCCGGGACGCCGGCTGGATGATCCTCCAGCGCGGGGATCTCAT
GCTGGAGTTCTTCGCCCACCCTAGGGGGAGGCTAACTGAAACACGGAAGGAGACAATACCGGAAGGAACC
CGCGCTATGACGGCAATAAAAAGACAGAATAAAACGCACGGTGTTGGGTCGTTTGTTCATAAACGCGGGG
TTCGGTCCCAGGGCTGGCACTCTGTCGATACCCCACCGAGACCCCATTGGGGCCAATACGCCCGCGTTTC
TTCCTTTTCCCCACCCCACCCCCCAAGTTCGGGTGAAGGCCCAGGGCTCGCAGCCAACGTCGGGGCGGCA
GGCCCTGCCATAGCCTCAGGTTACTCATATATACTTTAGATTGATTTAAAACTTCATTTTTAATTTAAAA
GGATCTAGGTGAAGATCCTTTTTGATAATCTCATGACCAAAATCCCTTAACGTGAGTTTTCGTTCCACTG
AGCGTCAGACCCCGTAGAAAAGATCAAAGGATCTTCTTGAGATCCTTTTTTTCTGCGCGTAATCTGCTGC
TTGCAAACAAAAAAACCACCGCTACCAGCGGTGGTTTGTTTGCCGGATCAAGAGCTACCAACTCTTTTTC
CGAAGGTAACTGGCTTCAGCAGAGCGCAGATACCAAATACTGTTCTTCTAGTGTAGCCGTAGTTAGGCCA
CCACTTCAAGAACTCTGTAGCACCGCCTACATACCTCGCTCTGCTAATCCTGTTACCAGTGGCTGCTGCC
AGTGGCGATAAGTCGTGTCTTACCGGGTTGGACTCAAGACGATAGTTACCGGATAAGGCGCAGCGGTCGG
GCTGAACGGGGGGTTCGTGCACACAGCCCAGCTTGGAGCGAACGACCTACACCGAACTGAGATACCTACA
GCGTGAGCTATGAGAAAGCGCCACGCTTCCCGAAGGGAGAAAGGCGGACAGGTATCCGGTAAGCGGCAGG
GTCGGAACAGGAGAGCGCACGAGGGAGCTTCCAGGGGGAAACGCCTGGTATCTTTATAGTCCTGTCGGGT
TTCGCCACCTCTGACTTGAGCGTCGATTTTTGTGATGCTCGTCAGGGGGGCGGAGCCTATGGAAAAACGC
CAGCAACGCGGCCTTTTTACGGTTCCTGGCCTTTTGCTGGCCTTTTGCTCACATGTTCTTTCCTGCGTTA
TCCCCTGATTCTGTGGATAACCGTATTACCGCCATGCATTAGTTATTAATAGTAATCAATTACGGGGTCA
TTAGTTCATAGCCCATATATGGAGTTCCG
